Addgene plasmid #48120: pSPNprM-hp
Purpose: Shuttle vector E. coli/B.meg.; encoding the signal peptide for protein secretion of the Bacillus megaterium protein NprM under control of the xylose inducible promoter
Depositing lab: Dieter Jahn. Depositing organization: Technische Universitaet Braunschweig. Publication: High-yield intra- and extracellular protein production using Bacillus megaterium. Stammen S, Muller BK, Korneli C, Biedendieck R, Gamer M, Franco-Lara E, Jahn D. Appl Environ Microbiol. 2010 Jun;76(12):4037-46. doi: 10.1128/AEM.00431-10. Epub 2010 Apr 30. PubMed 20435764.
Backbone
  Vector backbone: pMM1520
  Backbone manufacturer: Malten et al., 2005
  Vector type: Bacterial Expression, Synthetic Biology
Growth in bacteria
  Bacterial resistance: Ampicillin, 100 μg/mL
  Growth temperature: 37°C
  Growth strain: DH10B
  Growth instructions: For Bacillus megaterium: Tetracycline and 37 °C
  Copy number: Unknown
Gene/Insert
  Gene/Insert name: signal peptide of NprM
Terms and licenses: Academic/Nonprofit Terms; Industry Terms: Not Available to Industry
How to cite: pSPNprM-hp was a gift from Dieter Jahn (Addgene plasmid # 48120 ; http://n2t.net/addgene:48120 ; RRID:Addgene_48120)
