[The description below was written by a language model from this plasmid's Addgene catalogue record and pLannotate feature annotations shown in this document.]
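Description:
pSPNprM-hp is an Escherichia coli/Bacillus megaterium shuttle vector built on the pMM1520 backbone and intended for xylose-inducible, secretory protein production in B. megaterium. The 6,628 nt plasmid carries two sets of maintenance functions. For E. coli, it has a ColE1/pUC-type origin and a β-lactamase gene with its own promoter for ampicillin selection. For the Gram-positive host, it has a RepB replication protein gene and a tetL-type tetracycline efflux gene with its short leader peptide. A fragment of a pre/mob gene, a remnant of the Gram-positive parental replicon, lies next to the repB region.

The expression module consists of the xylR repressor gene and, reading divergently from it, a short fragment of nprM, the B. megaterium extracellular zinc metalloprotease. According to the record, this fragment encodes the NprM signal peptide and is under control of the xylose-inducible promoter. The promoter itself is not annotated in the feature table, but it would be expected to lie in the gap between xylR and the nprM fragment. XylR represses transcription in the absence of xylose, so adding the sugar switches on expression. A His-tag coding sequence sits a short distance downstream of the signal peptide, which suggests that a gene cloned in frame between them would yield a secreted, C-terminally His-tagged protein suitable for affinity purification from the culture medium. The record does not describe the cloning sites.

No target gene is present, so the plasmid serves as an empty secretion vector. A protein of interest is fused to the NprM leader to direct its export from B. megaterium, while cloning and propagation are done in E. coli.
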