Features (pLannotate 1.2.2; 10 found; start..end, strand, type, name):
    322..1182    -  CDS            AmpR: β-lactamase; bla; confers resistance to ampicillin, carbenicillin, and related antibiotics
   1183..1287    -  promoter       AmpR promoter: bla
   1451..2827    -  CDS            TcR: tetracycline efflux protein; Bacillus subtilis tetL; confers resistance to tetracycline
   2864..2923    -  CDS            tetL: LPTR_BACCE - Protein predicted: Swiss-Prot protein existence level 4. From Bacillus cereus.
   3027..4031    -  CDS            repB: RepB replication protein; repB; from Enterococcus faecalis plasmid pAMα1 AAN03827.1 22652809.0
   4258..4443    -  CDS            pre (fragment): PRE2_STAAM - Also known as mob. Protein inferred from homology: Swiss-Prot protein existence level 3. The interaction of the RSA site and the PRE protein may not only serves a function in plasmid maintenance, but may also contributes to the distribution of small antibiotic resistance plasmids among Gram- positive bacteria. From Staphylococcus aureus (strain Mu50 / ATCC 700699).
   4500..5636    -  CDS            xylR: XYLR_BACPZ - Protein inferred from homology: Swiss-Prot protein existence level 3. Transcriptional repressor of xylose-utilizing enzymes. From Bacillus subtilis subsp. spizizenii (strain ATCC 23059 / NRRL B-14472 / W23).
   5877..5984    +  CDS            nprM (fragment): NPRM_BACMB - Experimental evidence at protein level: Swiss-Prot protein existence level 1. Extracellular zinc metalloprotease. From Bacillus megaterium (strain ATCC 14581 / DSM 32 / JCM 2506 / NBRC 15308 / NCIMB 9376 / NCTC 10342 / NRRL B-14308 / VKM B-512).
   6033..6050    +  CDS            7xHis (fragment): 6xHis affinity tag
   6191..151     -  rep_origin     ori (across the origin): high-copy-number ColE1/pMB1/pBR322/pUC origin of replication
>Addgene plasmid #48120 | pSPNprM-hp | depositor full sequence | sequence record 69946 | pSPNprM-hp sequence 6628 bps
AAGGACAGTATTTGGTATCTGCGCTCTGCTGAAGCCAGTTACCTTCGGAAAAAGAGTTGGTAGCTCTTGA
TCCGGCAAACAAACCACCGCTGGTAGCGGTGGTTTTTTTGTTTGCAAGCAGCAGATTACGCGCAGAAAAA
AAGGATCTCAAGAAGATCCTTTGATCTTTTCTACGGGGTCTGACGCTCAGTGGAACGAAAACTCACGTTA
AGGGATTTTGGTCATGAGATTATCAAAAAGGATCTTCACCTAGATCCTTTTAAATTAAAAATGAAGTTTT
AAATCAATCTAAAGTATATATGAGTAAACTTGGTCTGACAGTTACCAATGCTTAATCAGTGAGGCACCTA
TCTCAGCGATCTGTCTATTTCGTTCATCCATAGTTGCCTGACTCCCCGTCGTGTAGATAACTACGATACG
GGAGGGCTTACCATCTGGCCCCAGTGCTGCAATGATACCGCGAGACCCACGCTCACCGGCTCCAGATTTA
TCAGCAATAAACCAGCCAGCCGGAAGGGCCGAGCGCAGAAGTGGTCCTGCAACTTTATCCGCCTCCATCC
AGTCTATTAATTGTTGCCGGGAAGCTAGAGTAAGTAGTTCGCCAGTTAATAGTTTGCGCAACGTTGTTGC
CATTGCTGCAGGCATCGTGGTGTCACGCTCGTCGTTTGGTATGGCTTCATTCAGCTCCGGTTCCCAACGA
TCAAGGCGAGTTACATGATCCCCCATGTTGTGCAAAAAAGCGGTTAGCTCCTTCGGTCCTCCGATCGTTG
TCAGAAGTAAGTTGGCCGCAGTGTTATCACTCATGGTTATGGCAGCACTGCATAATTCTCTTACTGTCAT
GCCATCCGTAAGATGCTTTTCTGTGACTGGTGAGTACTCAACCAAGTCATTCTGAGAATAGTGTATGCGG
CGACCGAGTTGCTCTTGCCCGGCGTCAACACGGGATAATACCGCGCCACATAGCAGAACTTTAAAAGTGC
TCATCATTGGAAAACGTTCTTCGGGGCGAAAACTCTCAAGGATCTTACCGCTGTTGAGATCCAGTTCGAT
GTAACCCACTCGTGCACCCAACTGATCTTCAGCATCTTTTACTTTCACCAGCGTTTCTGGGTGAGCAAAA
ACAGGAAGGCAAAATGCCGCAAAAAAGGGAATAAGGGCGACACGGAAATGTTGAATACTCATACTCTTCC
TTTTTCAATATTATTGAAGCATTTATCAGGGTTATTGTCTCATGAGCGGATACATATTTGAATGTATTTA
GAAAAATAAACAAATAGGGGTTCCGCGCACATTTCCCCGAAAAGTGCCACCTGACGTCTAAGAAACCATT
ATTATCATGACATTAACCTATAAAAATAGGCGTATCACGAGGCCCTTTCGTCTTCAAGAATTCCTGTTAT
AAAAAAAGGATCAATTTTGAACTCTCTCCCAAAGTTGATCCCTTAACGATTTAGAAATCCCTTTGAGAAT
GTTTATATACATTCAAGGTAACCAGCCAACTAATGACAATGATTCCTGAAAAAAGTAATAACAAATTACT
ATACAGATAAGTTGACTGATCAACTTCCATAGGTAACAACCTTTGATCAAGTAAGGGTATGGATAATAAA
CCACCTACAATTGCAATACCTGTTCCCTCTGATAAAAAGCTGGTAAAGTTAAGCAAACTCATTCCAGCAC
CAGCTTCCTGCTGTTTCAAGCTACTTGAAACAATTGTTGATATAACTGTTTTGGTGAACGAAAGCCCACC
TAAAACAAATACGATTATAATTGTCATGAACCATGATGTTGTTTCTAAAAGAAAGGAAGCAGTTAAAAAG
CTAACAGAAAGAAATGTAACTCCGATGTTTAACACGTATAAAGGACCTCTTCTATCAACAAGTATCCCAC
CAATGTAGCCGAAAATAATGACACTCATTGTTCCAGGGAAAATAATTACACTTCCGATTTCGGCAGTACT
TAGCTGGTGAACATCTTTCATCATATAAGGAACCATAGAGACAAACCCTGCTACTGTTCCAAATATAATT
CCCCCACAAAGAACTCCAATCATAAAAGGTATATTTTTCCCTAATCCGGGATCAACAAAAGGATCTGTTA
CTTTCCTGATATGTTTTACAAATATCAGGAATGACAGCACGCTAACGATAAGAAAAGAAATGCTATATGA
TGTTGTAAACAACATAAAAAATACAATGCCTACAGACATTAGTATAATTCCTTTGATATCAAAATGACCT
TTTATCCTTACTTCTTTCTTTAATAATTTCATAAGAAACGGAACAGTGATAATTGTTATCATAGGAATGA
GTAGAAGATAGGACCAATGAATATAATGGGCTATCATTCCACCAATCGCTGGACCGACTCCTTCTCCCAT
GGCTACTATCGATCCAATAAGACCAAATGCTTTACCCCTATTTTCCTTTGGAATATAGCGCGCAACTACA
ACCATTACGAGTGCTGGAAATGCAGCTGCACCAGCCCCTTGAATAAAACGAGCCATAATAAGTAAGGAAA
AGAAAGAATGGCCAACAAACCCAATTACCGACCCGAAACAATTTATTATAATTCCAAATAGGAGTAACCT
TTTGATGCCTAATTGATCAGATAGCTTTCCATATACAGCTGTTCCAATGGAAAAGGTTAACATAAAGGCT
GTGTTCACCCAGTTTGTACTCGCAGGTGGTTTATTAAAATCATTTGCAATATCAGGTAATGAGACGTTCA
AAACCATTTCATTTAATACGCTAAAAAAAGATAAAATGCAAAGCCAAATTAAAATTTGGTTGTGTCGTAA
ATTCGATTGTGAATAGGATGTATTCACATTTCACCCTCCAATAATGAGGGCAGACGTAGTTTATAGGGTT
AATGATACGCTTCCCTCTTTTAATTGAACCCTGTTACATTCATTACACTTCATAATTAATTCCTCCTAAA
CTTGATTAAAACATTTTACCACATATAAACTAAGTTTTAAATTCAGTATTTCATCACTTATACAACAATA
TGGCCCGTTTGTTGAACTACTCTTTAATAAAATAATTTTTCCGTTCCCAATTCCACATTGCAATAATAGA
AAATCCATCTTCATCGGCTTTTTCGTCATCATCTGTATGAATCAAATCGCCTTCTTCTGTGTCATCAAGG
TTTAATTTTTTATGTATTTCTTTTAACAAACCACCATAGGAGATTAACCTTTTACGGTGTAAACCTTCCT
CCAAATCAGACAAACGTTTCAAATTCTTTTCTTCATCATCGGTCATAAAATCCGTATCCTTTACAGGATA
TTTTGCAGTTTCGTCAATTGCCGATTGTATATCCGATTTATATTTATTTTTCGGTCGAATCATTTGAACT
TTTACATTTGGATCATAGTCTAATTTCATTGCCTTTTTCCAAAATTGAATCCATTGTTTTTGATTCACGT
AGTTTTCTGTATTCTTAAAATAAGTTGGTTCCACACATACCAATACATGCATGTGCTGATTATAAGAATT
ATCTTTATTATTTATTGTCACTTCCGTTGCACGCATAAAACCAACAAGATTTTTATTAATTTTTTTATAT
TGCATCATTCGGCGAAATCCTTGAGCCATATCTGACAAACTCTTATTTAATTCTTCGCCATCATAAACAT
TTTTAACTGTTAATGTGAGAAACAACCAACGAACTGTTGGCTTTTGTTTAATAACTTCAGCAACAACCTT
TTGTGACTGAATGCCATGTTTCATTGCTCTCCTCCAGTTGCACATTGGACAAAGCCTGGATTTACAAAAC
CACACTCGATACAACTTTCTTTCGCCTGTTTCACGATTTTGTTTATACTCTAATATTTCAGCACAATCTT
TTACTCTTTCAGCCTTTTTAAATTCAAGAATATGCAGAAGTTCAAAGTAATCAACATTAGCGATTTTCTT
TTCTCTCCATGGTCTCACTTTTCCACTTTTTGTCTTGTCCACTAAAACCCTTGATTTTTCATCTGAATAA
ATGCTACTATTAGGACACATAATATTAAAAGAAACCCCCATCTATTTAGTTATTTGTTTGGTCACTTATA
ACTTTAACAGATGGGGTTTTTCTGTGCAACCAATTTTAAGGGTTTTCAATACTTTAAAACACATACATAC
CAACACTTCAACGCACCTTTCAGCAACTAAAATAAAAATGACGTTATTTCTATATGTATCAAGATAAGAA
AGAACAAGTTCAAAACCATCAAAAAAAGACACCTTTTCAGGTGCTTTTTTTATTTTATAAACTCATTCCC
TGATCTCGACTTCGTTCTTTTTTTACCTCTCGGTTATGAGTTAGTTCAAATTCGTTCTTTTTAGGTTCTA
AATCGTGTTTTTCTTGGAATTGTGCTGTTTTATCCTTTACCTTGTCTACAAACCCCTTAAAAACGTTTTT
AAAGGCTTTTAAGCCGTCTGTACGTTCCTTAAGATCAACAGTGATATAGTTTGCTAACCTTTGCGTTCAC
TTAACTAACTTATAGGGGTAACACTTAAAAAAGAATCAATAACGATAGAAACCGCTCCTAAAGCAGGTGC
ATTTTTTCCTAACGAAGAAGGCAATAGTTCACATTTATTGTCTAAATGAGAATGGACTCTAGAAGAAACT
TCGTTTTTAATCGTATTTAAAACAATGGGATGAGATTCAATTATATGATTTCTCAAGATAACAGCTTCTA
TATCAAATGTATTAAGGATATTGGTTAATCCAATTCCGATATAAAAGCCAAAGTTTTGAAGTGCATTTAA
CATTTCTACATCATTTTTATTTGCGCGTTCCACAATCTCTTTTCGAGAAATATTCTTTTCTTCTTTAGAG
AGCGAAGCCAGTAACGCTTTTTCAGAAGCATATAATTCCCAACAGCCTCGATTTCCACAGCTGCATTTGG
GTCCATTAAAATCTATCGTCATATGACCCATTTCCCCAGAAAAACCCTGAACACCTTTATACAATTCGTT
GTTAATAACAAGTCCAGTTCCAATTCCGATATTAATACTGATGTAAACGATGTTTTCATAGTTTTTTGTC
ATACCAAATACTTTTTCACCGTATGCTCCTGCATTAGCTTCATTTTCAACAAAAACCGGAACATTAAACT
CACTCTCAATTAAAAACTGCAAATCTTTGATATTCCAATTTAAGTTAGGCATGAAAATAATTTGCTGATG
ACGATCTACAAGGCCTGGAACACAAATTCCTATTCCGACTAGACCATAAGGGGACTCAGGCATATGGGTT
ACAAAACCATGAATAAGTGCAAATAAAATCTCTTTTACTTCACTAGCGGAAGAACTAGACAAGTCAGAAG
TCTTCTCGAGAATAATATTTCCTTCTAAGTCGGTTAGAATTCCGTTAAGATAGTCGACTCCTATATCAAT
ACCAATCGAGTAGCCTGCATTCTTATTAAAAACAAGCATTACAGGTCTTCTGCCGCCTCTAGATTGCCCT
GCCCCAATTTCAAAAATAAAATCTTTTTCAAGCAGTGTATTTACTTGAGAGGAGACAGTAGACTTGTTTA
ATCCTGTAATCTCAGAGAGAGTTGCCCTGGAGACAGGGGAGTTCTTCAAAATTTCATCTAATATTAATTT
TTGATTCATTTTTTTTACTAAAGCTTGATCTGCAATTTGAATAATAACCACTCCTTTGTTTATCCACCGA
ACTAAGTTGGTGTTTTTTGAAGCTTGAATTAGATATTTAAAAGTATCATATCTAATATTATAACTAAATT
TTCTAAAAAAAACATTGACATAAACATTTAATTAATATATGATGAGATAAAGTTAGTTTATTGGATAAAC
AAACTAACTCAATTAAGATAGTTGATGGATAAACTTGTTCACTTAAATCAAGGAGGTGAATGTACAATGA
AAAAGAAAAAACAGGCTTTAAAGGTATTATTATCAGTTGGTATCCTTTCTTCATCATTTGCTTTTGCACA
TACGAGCAGTGCCGCGACTAGTTCGAAGATCTCCGGAGCTCCCGGGATCCGGTACCGGCCGCATGCCGGC
CTGAGAGGATCGCATCACCATCACCATCACTAACCGGTCCAAGAATTGGAGCCAATCAATTCTTGCGGAG
AACTGTGAATGCGCAAACCAACCCTTGGCAGAACATATCCATCGCGTCCGCCATCTCCAGCAGCCGCACG
CGGCGCATCTCGGGCCGCGTTGCTGGCGTTTTTCCATAGGCTCCGCCCCCCTGACGAGCATCACAAAAAT
CGACGCTCAAGTCAGAGGTGGCGAAACCCGACAGGACTATAAAGATACCAGGCGTTTCCCCCTGGAAGCT
CCCTCGTGCGCTCTCCTGTTCCGACCCTGCCGCTTACCGGATACCTGTCCGCCTTTCTCCCTTCGGGAAG
CGTGGCGCTTTCTCATAGCTCACGCTGTAGGTATCTCAGTTCGGTGTAGGTCGTTCGCTCCAAGCTGGGC
TGTGTGCACGAACCCCCCGTTCAGCCCGACCGCTGCGCCTTATCCGGTAACTATCGTCTTGAGTCCAACC
CGGTAAGACACGACTTATCGCCACTGGCAGCAGCCACTGGTAACAGGATTAGCAGAGCGAGGTATGTAGG
CGGTGCTACAGAGTTCTTGAAGTGGTGGCCTAACTACGGCTACACTAG
