>Addgene plasmid #48120 | pSPNprM-hp | addgene partial sequence | sequence record 72385 | pBR322ori-F 5'-GGGAAACGCCTGGTATCTTT-3'
CTCTGACTTGAGCGTCGATTTTTGTGATGCTCGTCAGGGGGGCGGAGCCTATGGAAAAACGCCAGCAACG
CGGCCCGAGATGCGCCGCGTGCGGCTGCTGGAGATGGCGGACGCGATGGATATGTTCTGCCAAGGGTTGG
TTTGCGCATTCACAGTTCTCCGCAAGAATTGATTGGCTCCAATTCTTGGACCGGTTAGTGATGGTGATGG
TGATGCGATCCTCTCAGGCCGGCATGCGGCCGGTACCGGATCCCGGGAGCTCCGGAGATCTTCGAACTAG
TCGCGGCACTGCTCGTATGTGCAAAAGCAAATGATGAAGAAAGGATACCAACTGATAATAATACCTTTAA
AGCCTGTTTTTTCTTTTTCATTGTACATTCACCTCCTTGATTTAAGTGAACAAGTTTATCCATCAACTAT
CTTAATTGAGTTAGTTTGTTTATCCAATAAACTAACTTTATCTCATCATATATTAATTAAATGTTTATGT
CAATGTTTTTTTTAGAAAATTTAGTTATAATATTAGATATGATACTTTTAAATATCTAATTCAAGCTTCA
AAAAACACCAACTTAGTTCGGTGGATAAACAAAGGAGTGGTTATTATTCAAATTGCAGATCAAGCTTTAG
TAAAAAAAATGAATCAAAAATTAATATTAGATGAAATTTTGAAGAACTCCCCTGTCTCCAGGGCAACTCT
CTCTGAGATTACAGGATTAAACAAGTCTACTGTCTCCTCTCAAGTAAATACACTGCTTGAAAAAGATTTT
ATTTTTGAAATTGGGGCAGGGCAATCTAGAGGCGGCAGAAGACCTGTAATGCTTGTTTTTAATAAGAATG
CAGGCTACTCGATTGGTATTGATATAGGAGTCGACTATCTTAACGGAATTCTAACCGACTTAGAAGGAAA
TATTATTCTCGAGA
